Addgene plasmid #240715: BCTVΔREP-pUPD2
Purpose: BCTV complementary sense ORFs with mutated Rep with GoldenBraid C1 grammar
Depositing lab: Jose Alonso. Depositing organization: North Carolina State University. Publication: Development of Modular Geminivirus-Based Vectors for High Cargo Expression and Gene Targeting in Plants. Neubauer M, Vollen K, Zhao C, Ascencio-Ibanez JT, Hanley-Bowdoin L, Stepanova AN, Alonso JM. Plant Biotechnol J. 2025 Sep 21. doi: 10.1111/pbi.70320. PubMed 40976866.
Backbone
  Vector backbone: pUPD2
  Vector type: Synthetic Biology
Growth in bacteria
  Bacterial resistance: Chloramphenicol, 25 μg/mL
  Growth temperature: 37°C
  Growth strain: DH5alpha
  Copy number: High Copy
Gene/Insert
  Gene/Insert name: BCTV CS
  Species: Beet Curly Top Virus
  Mutation: 2 stop codons inserted in Rep
  Cloning method: Golden Gate
Terms and licenses: Academic/Nonprofit Terms; Industry Terms: Not Available to Industry
How to cite: BCTVΔREP-pUPD2 was a gift from Jose Alonso (Addgene plasmid # 240715 ; http://n2t.net/addgene:240715 ; RRID:Addgene_240715)
