[The description below was written by a language model from this plasmid's Addgene catalogue record and pLannotate feature annotations shown in this document.]
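Description:
BCTVΔREP-pUPD2 is a GoldenBraid level-0 "part" plasmid built on the pUPD2 domestication backbone, a small synthetic-biology entry vector maintained in E. coli. The 4,076-nt sequence record shows a high-copy ColE1/pUC-type origin of replication and a chloramphenicol acetyltransferase (cat) gene driven by its native promoter and followed by the lambda t0 terminator, which accounts for the chloramphenicol selection listed in the catalogue. The cloning site is insulated by bacterial transcription terminators, including a his operon terminator, and is flanked by BioBrick prefix and suffix sequences. There are no plant selection markers or T-DNA borders, which fits a plasmid that serves as a part donor rather than a plant-delivery vector.

The insert, cloned by Golden Gate assembly, is the complementary-sense region of Beet curly top virus, a geminivirus, formatted with GoldenBraid "C1" grammar so that it can be combined with other standardized parts in higher-order assemblies. Two stop codons have been introduced into the Rep open reading frame, so the replication initiator protein should not be produced. The automated annotation detects only two of the viral ORFs. One is C2, a suppressor of RNA silencing and of host basal defence. The other is C4, a pathogenesis determinant that induces host cell division. Rep itself and any other complementary-sense ORFs are not annotated in the feature table, and the positions of the stop codons are not recorded. The associated work concerns modular geminivirus-based vectors for high cargo expression and gene targeting in plants. In that setting a Rep-deficient module would plausibly serve as a non-replicating control or comparison component, although the record does not state this use.
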