Features (pLannotate 1.2.2; 10 found; start..end, strand, type, name):
     14..33      +  misc_feature   BioBrick suffix: universal suffix for all parts
     34..91      +  terminator     his operon terminator: This putative transcriptin terminator from the E. coli his operon has a 2-bp deletion introduced during synthesis. Its efficiency has not been determined.
    286..874     -  rep_origin     ori: high-copy-number ColE1/pMB1/pBR322/pUC origin of replication
   1057..1151    -  terminator     lambda t0 terminator: transcription terminator from phage lambda
   1175..1831    -  CDS            cat: CAT_ECOLX - Experimental evidence at protein level: Swiss-Prot protein existence level 1. This enzyme is an effector of chloramphenicol resistance in bacteria. From Escherichia coli. This protein is used as a marker in many commonly used cloning vectors, such as pACYC184.
   1832..1929    -  promoter       cat promoter: promoter of the E. coli cat gene encoding chloramphenicol acetyltransferase
   2015..2058    -  terminator     bacterial terminator: putative bacterial transcription terminator
   2061..2082    +  misc_feature   BioBrick prefix: BioBrick prefix for parts that do not start with "ATG"
   2247..2765    -  CDS            C2_BCTVC: Experimental evidence at protein level: Swiss-Prot protein existence level 1. Acts as a suppressor of RNA-mediated gene silencing, also known as post-transcriptional gene silencing (PTGS), a mechanism of plant viral defense that limits the accumulation of viral RNAs. Suppresses the host RNA silencing by inhibiting adenosine kinase 2 (ADK2), a kinase involved in a general methylation pathway. Also suppresses the host basal defense by interacting with and inhibiting SNF1 kinase, a key regulator of cell metabolism implicated in innate antiviral defense. Determines pathogenicity. From Beet curly t
   3222..3476    -  CDS            AC4_BCTVC: Experimental evidence at protein level: Swiss-Prot protein existence level 1. Major determinant of pathogenesis that affects the hyperplastic response of the host to viral infection. Mediates the induction of cell division in permissive cells, mainly in phloem. May act as a suppressor of RNA-mediated gene silencing, also known as post- transcriptional gene silencing (PTGS), a mechanism of plant viral defense that limits the accumulation of viral RNAs. From Beet curly top virus (strain California/Logan) (BCTV).
>Addgene plasmid #240715 | BCTVΔREP-pUPD2 | addgene full sequence | sequence record 484222 | Addgene NGS Result
ACCACTCATCGCGACTAGTAGCGGCCGCTGCAGTCCGGCAAAAAAGGGCAAGGTGTCACCACCCTGCCCT
TTTTCTTTAAAACCGAAAAGATTACTTCGCGTTATGCAGGCTTCCTCGCTCACTGACTCGCTGCGCTCGG
TCGTTCGGCTGCGGCGAGCGGTATCAGCTCACTCAAAGGCGGTAATACGGTTATCCACAGAATCAGGGGA
TAACGCAGGAAAGAACATGTGAGCAAAAGGCCAGCAAAAGGCCAGGAACCGTAAAAAGGCCGCGTTGCTG
GCGTTTTTCCACAGGCTCCGCCCCCCTGACGAGCATCACAAAAATCGACGCTCAAGTCAGAGGTGGCGAA
ACCCGACAGGACTATAAAGATACCAGGCGTTTCCCCCTGGAAGCTCCCTCGTGCGCTCTCCTGTTCCGAC
CCTGCCGCTTACCGGATACCTGTCCGCCTTTCTCCCTTCGGGAAGCGTGGCGCTTTCTCATAGCTCACGC
TGTAGGTATCTCAGTTCGGTGTAGGTCGTTCGCTCCAAGCTGGGCTGTGTGCACGAACCCCCCGTTCAGC
CCGACCGCTGCGCCTTATCCGGTAACTATCGTCTTGAGTCCAACCCGGTAAGACACGACTTATCGCCACT
GGCAGCAGCCACTGGTAACAGGATTAGCAGAGCGAGGTATGTAGGCGGTGCTACAGAGTTCTTGAAGTGG
TGGCCTAACTACGGCTACACTAGAAGAACAGTATTTGGTATCTGCGCTCTGCTGAAGCCAGTTACCTTCG
GAAAAAGAGTTGGTAGCTCTTGATCCGGCAAACAAACCACCGCTGGTAGCGGTGGTTTTTTTGTTTGCAA
GCAGCAGATTACGCGCAGAAAAAAAGGATCTCAAGAAGATCCTTTGATCTTTTCTACGGGGTCTGACGCT
CAGTGGAACGAAAACTCACGTTAAGGGATTTTGGTCATGAGATTATCAAAAAGGATCTTCACCTAGATCC
TTTTAAATTAAAAATGAAGTTTTAAATCAATCTAAAGTATATATGAGTAAACTTGGTCTGACAGCTCGAG
GCTTGGATTCTCACCAATAAAAAACGCCCGGCGGCAACCGAGCGTTCTGAACAAATCCAGATGGAGTTCT
GAGGTCATTACTGGATCTATCAACAGGAGTCCAAGCGAGCTCGATATCAAATTACGCCCCGCCCTGCCAC
TCGTCGCAGTACTGTTGTAATTCATTAAGCATTCTGCCGACATGGAAGCCATCACAAACGGCATGATGAA
CCTGAATCGCCAGCGGCATCAGCACCTTGTCGCCTTGCGTATAATATTTGCCCATGGTGAAAACGGGGGC
GAAGAAGTTGTCCATATTGGCCACGTTTAAATCAAAACTGGTGAAACTCACCCAGGGATTGGCTGATACG
AAAAACATATTCTCAATAAACCCTTTAGGGAAATAGGCCAGGTTTTCACCGTAACACGCCACATCTTGCG
AATATATGTGTAGAAACTGCCGGAAATCGTCGTGGTATTCACTCCAGAGTGATGAAAACGTTTCAGTTTG
CTCATGGAAAACGGTGTAACAAGGGTGAACACTATCCCATATCACCAGCTCACCGTCTTTCATTGCCATA
CGAAATTCCGGATGAGCATTCATCAGGCGGGCAAGAATGTGAATAAAGGCCGGATAAAACTTGTGCTTAT
TTTTCTTTACGGTCTTTAAAAAGGCCGTAATATCCAGCTGAACGGTCTGGTTATAGGTACATTGAGCAAC
TGACTGAAATGCCTCAAAATGTTCTTTACGATGCCATTGGGATATATCAACGGTGGTATATCCAGTGATT
TTTTTCTCCATTTTAGCTTCCTTAGCTCCTGAAAATCTCGATAACTCAAAAAATACGCCCGGTAGTGATC
TTATTTCATTATGGTGAAAGTTGGAACCTCTTACGTGCCCGATCAACTCGAGTGCCACCTGACGTCTAAG
AAACCATTATTATCATGACATTAACCTATAAAAATAGGCGTATCACGAGGCAGAATTTCAGATAAAAAAA
ATCCTTAGCTTTCGCTAAGGATGATTTCTGGAATTCGCGGCCGCTTCTAGAGCGATGAGTGGTCTCGGGT
ATAATATTTATTATTAATAATGAAATTAGTACAAGTTCATTGCAACACTCTGGTTCTGAATTACACTTGA
TACAAAATTAAATTCTTCATACAGGACATGATTTAAACCTCTAATTACATTATTAATACAAATTAAACCT
AGATTATCCAAGTATATCTCTAGTCTCTTTTTCAAGACCTTCAAGAAACGGGGTCCAGTCAATATCCTGT
TCGATCCGGTTATCGTTAGCTCTATCCAGCACTTGTGAAGATTCAACGCTCTCCGGAGGTTGTAGTTGAA
TCGGATTTGTATCTTCAGTTGATAGATTGGCCCGTATCTCTCGAACCATAGGAGTTTCATATACAGTGGA
TTCGGTACACTCTCGAATTCCACGGAATTTGTTGCCTGATGGAGAGTAATAGGTTCTCCTGTGCGAAAAT
CCTCTATTACACTCATGGTGTATTGTGAAGTGGCAGTTACAGGGTAGAGTCACCTTGCGAGGATGCTTCT
GCTTGGTTATTAAAGAGCGGACCTTGGAGTTTGCAGAAGGTTGAATTATGTAATGTCCAGGACTTAAGGG
CTTCATTTTCTGGTTTTTCAAGAAATTGTTGGTATGAGCTCTCAGGTCCTGGATTGCATAATATAATGCA
GGGGATACCACCTTTAATGACACGTGGTTTTCCATACTTTAAGTTTGTCTGCCACTCCTTTTGTGCTCCA
ATAAGGTGCTTCCAGTGTTTCATCTTTAAGTAAGTGGGATCTACGTCATCAATGACGTTGTATTCCACTT
CATCATAATATGTTCTAAGGCTAAAATCTAAATGCCCTGTGATGTAATTGTGGGCCCCTAAAGATCTAGC
CCACATAGTCTTCCCTGTTCTTGAATCACCCTCTACTATGATACTATTATATCTTAAAGGCCGCGCAGCG
GCATCAACCCCAAAATATGCATCAGCCCATTCTTGCATTTCCTCAGGAACGTTTGTGAATGAGGACAGAG
GAAATAGTGGAGTCCATGGATCAGGTGCCCTCTGAAATATCTTTTGAGCATTGTTCAAAAGATTGTGATG
TTGAAGGAAGTAATCCTTTGGTTGTTCTTCCTTCAATATTTGAAGTGCTTGTTCAAGAGAAGTTGCGTTT
AACGCCTTGGCATATGAGTCGTTAGCTGTCTGTTGACCTCCTCTAGCACTTCTACCGTCGATCTGGAATT
CCCCCCATTCAATTGTGTCTCCGTCCTTGTCGACGTAGGACTTGACGTCGGAGCTGGATTTAGCTCCCTG
AATGTTCGGATGGAAATGTGCTGACCTGGTTGGGGATACCAGGTCGAATAATCTGATATTTGTGATCTGA
ACTTTTCCTTCGAGTTGAAGCAGGACGTGGAGATGAGGTTGCCCATCTTCGTGTAGCTCTCTGGCAATTT
TAATATATTTTTTATTAGATGAAAGTTGTATTCCTTGAATTTGCTCAAGAGCTTCTTCTTTTGAAAGAGA
TCACTAAGGATATGTAAGAAATATGTTTTTTGCTTGAATACGAAATCTTTTAGTAGGAGGCATTGGACTC
CGATGACGTGGCTTAGCATATTAACATATCTATTGGAGTATTGGAGTACTATATATAGTAGTACAACTCT
CATAAGGGCCATCCGTTATAATATTACCGGATGGCCCGAAAAAAATGGGCAACCAATCAAAACGTGACAC
GTGGAAGGGTACTGTAGAATGATGTGACGTTTTTGAGCGGGAAACTTCCTGAAGAAGATTCCTTTCAGAT
AAGATTTGTTGACTGGTCAATAGAAGGGGACAACTTTATTAAAGTAACTTTACTTTATTAAAAGTAAAGT
TAGTGGGCCCCACAGGAAACTTGCTCAGCAAGTTTTAAGTGGGCCCCACAGGAAACTTGCTCAGCAAGTT
TTAACTGGGCCCCGCAGGAAACTTGCTCAGCAAGTTTTGCATTATGTCGTTTTATATACGTTATTTTTAC
ATGTATATCGCTTGAG
